Addgene plasmid #48495: pFUSB4_CTTT
Depositing lab: Stephen Ekker. Depositing organization: Mayo Foundation for Medical Education and Research. Publication: High Efficiency In Vivo Genome Engineering with a Simplified 15-RVD GoldyTALEN Design. Ma AC, Lee HB, Clark KJ, Ekker SC. PLoS One. 2013 May 29;8(5):e65259. doi: 10.1371/journal.pone.0065259. Print 2013. PubMed 23734242.
Backbone
  Vector backbone: pFUS_B4
  Vector type: Mammalian Expression, TALEN
Growth in bacteria
  Bacterial resistance: Spectinomycin, 50 μg/mL
  Growth temperature: 37°C
  Growth strain: Top10
  Copy number: Unknown
Gene/Insert
  Gene/Insert name: RVD sequence: HD NG NG NG
  Species: Synthetic
  Cloning method: Unknown
  Sequencing primers: 5′ ttgatgcctggcagttccct; 3′ cgaaccgaacaggcttatgt
Terms and licenses: Academic/Nonprofit Terms; Industry Terms: Not Available to Industry
Depositor comments: Plasmid was created using Golden Gate cloning.
How to cite: pFUSB4_CTTT was a gift from Stephen Ekker (Addgene plasmid # 48495 ; http://n2t.net/addgene:48495 ; RRID:Addgene_48495)
