[The description below was written by a language model from this plasmid's Addgene catalogue record and pLannotate feature annotations shown in this document.]
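Description:
pFUSB4_CTTT is a small (about 2.9 kb) bacterial intermediate plasmid from a TALEN assembly toolkit, built on the pFUS_B4 array backbone. It carries a pre-assembled block of four synthetic TAL effector repeats whose repeat-variable diresidues are HD NG NG NG, which by the standard TALE code recognise the DNA bases C, T, T and T, as reflected in the plasmid name. The depositor notes that the array was made by Golden Gate cloning. The repository classifies it under mammalian expression and TALEN, but the annotated features show no eukaryotic promoter or polyadenylation signal. This is consistent with a storage and assembly vector rather than a plasmid that expresses a nuclease itself.

The annotated backbone elements are all bacterial. They include a high-copy ColE1/pUC-type origin of replication and an aadA (SmR) gene conferring spectinomycin/streptomycin resistance, preceded by a class 1 integron Pc promoter fragment and a remnant of a gentamicin acetyltransferase gene. There are also rrnB T1 and T2 terminators and short lacZα and lacI fragments. The lacZα remnant probably reflects replacement of a screening cassette when the repeats were inserted, although the record does not say so. The automated annotation did not label the repeat array itself, which presumably lies in the unannotated region near the lacZα remnant.

According to the associated publication, the plasmid belongs to a simplified 15-RVD GoldyTALEN design for in vivo genome engineering. Pre-made multi-repeat modules like this one can presumably be combined with other repeat arrays in a final Golden Gate step to build full-length custom TALENs in a separate expression backbone.
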