Features (pLannotate 1.2.2; 8 found; start..end, strand, type, name):
      3..39      -  CDS            lacZα (fragment): LacZα fragment of β-galactosidase; lacZ fragment
    596..619     +  promoter       Pc promoter (fragment): intI1 (promoter lies within the coding sequence); class 1 integron promoter
    795..851     +  CDS            GmR (fragment): gentamycin acetyltransferase; aacC1; confers resistance to gentamycin
    858..1649    +  CDS            SmR: aminoglycoside adenylyltransferase (Murphy, 1985); aadA; confers resistance to spectinomycin and streptomycin
   1742..2330    +  rep_origin     ori: high-copy-number ColE1/pMB1/pBR322/pUC origin of replication
   2513..2605    +  CDS            lacI (fragment): lac repressor; lacI; The lac repressor binds to the lac operator to inhibit transcription in E. coli. This inhibition can be relieved by adding lactose or isopropyl-β-D-thiogalactopyranoside (IPTG).
   2660..2687    -  terminator     rrnB T2 terminator: transcription terminator T2 from the E. coli rrnB gene
   2819..2862    +  terminator     rrnB T1 terminator: Escherichia coli rrnB; transcription terminator T1 from the E. coli rrnB gene
>Addgene plasmid #48495 | pFUSB4_CTTT | depositor full sequence | sequence record 70195 | Full Sequence
ATGTTTTCCCAGTCACGACGTTGTAAAACGACGGCCAGTCTTAAGCGTCTCATGGCCTGACCCCGGACCA
AGTGGTGGCCTATCGCCAGCCACGATGGCGGCAAGCAAGCGCTCGAAACGGTGCAGCGGCTGTTGCCGGT
GCTGTGCCAGGACCATGGCCTGACCCCGGACCAAGTGGTGGCTATCGCCAGCAACGGTGGCGGCAAGCAA
GCGCTCGAAACGGTGCAGCGGCTGTTGCCGGTGCTGTGCCAGGACCATGGCCTGACCCCGGACCAAGTGG
TGGCTATCGCCAGCAACGGTGGCGGCAAGCAAGCGCTCGAAACGGTGCAGCGGCTGTTGCCGGTGCTGTG
CCAGGACCATGGCCTGACCCCGGACCAAGTGGTGGCTATCGCCAGCAACGGTGGCGGCAAGCAAGCGCTC
GAAACGGTGCAGCGGCTGTTGCCGGTGCTGTGCCAGGACCATGGCCTGACCCCGGACCAAGTGGTGGCTA
TCGAGACGTCTAGACCAGCCAGGACAGAAATGCCTCGACTTCGCTGCTACCCAAGGTTGCCGGGTGACGC
ACACCGTGGAAACGGATGAAGGCACGAACCCAGTGGACATAAGCCTGTTCGGTTCGTAAGCTGTAATGCA
AGTAGCGTATGCGCTCACGCAACTGGTCCAGAACCTTGACCGAACGCAGCGGTGGTAACGGCGCAGTGGC
GGTTTTCATGGCTTGTTATGACTGTTTTTTTGGGGTACAGTCTATGCCTCGGGCATCCAAGCAGCAAGCG
CGTTACGCCGTGGGTCGATGTTTGATGTTATGGAGCAGCAACGATGTTACGCAGCAGGGCAGTCGCCCTA
AAACAAAGTTAAACATTATGAGGGAAGCGGTGATCGCCGAAGTATCGACTCAACTATCAGAGGTAGTTGG
CGTCATCGAGCGCCATCTCGAACCGACGTTGCTGGCCGTACATTTGTACGGCTCCGCAGTGGATGGCGGC
CTGAAGCCACACAGTGATATTGATTTGCTGGTTACGGTGACCGTAAGGCTTGATGAAACAACGCGGCGAG
CTTTGATCAACGACCTTTTGGAAACTTCGGCTTCCCCTGGAGAGAGCGAGATTCTCCGCGCTGTAGAAGT
CACCATTGTTGTGCACGACGACATCATTCCGTGGCGTTATCCAGCTAAGCGCGAACTGCAATTTGGAGAA
TGGCAGCGCAATGACATTCTTGCAGGTATCTTCGAGCCAGCCACGATCGACATTGATCTGGCTATCTTGC
TGACAAAAGCAAGAGAACATAGCGTTGCCTTGGTAGGTCCAGCGGCGGAGGAACTCTTTGATCCGGTTCC
TGAACAGGATCTATTTGAGGCGCTAAATGAAACCTTAACGCTATGGAACTCGCCGCCCGACTGGGCTGGC
GATGAGCGAAATGTAGTGCTTACGTTGTCCCGCATTTGGTACAGCGCAGTAACCGGCAAAATCGCGCCGA
AGGATGTCGCTGCCGACTGGGCAATGGAGCGCCTGCCGGCCCAGTATCAGCCCGTCATACTTGAAGCTAG
ACAGGCTTATCTTGGACAAGAAGAAGATCGCTTGGCCTCGCGCGCAGATCAGTTGGAAGAATTTGTCCAC
TACGTGAAAGGCGAGATCACCAAGGTAGTCGGCAAATAACCCTCGAGCCACCCATGACCAAAATCCCTTA
ACGTGAGTTACGCGTCGTTCCACTGAGCGTCAGACCCCGTAGAAAAGATCAAAGGATCTTCTTGAGATCC
TTTTTTTCTGCGCGTAATCTGCTGCTTGCAAACAAAAAAACCACCGCTACCAGCGGTGGTTTGTTTGCCG
GATCAAGAGCTACCAACTCTTTTTCCGAAGGTAACTGGCTTCAGCAGAGCGCAGATACCAAATACTGTCC
TTCTAGTGTAGCCGTAGTTAGGCCACCACTTCAAGAACTCTGTAGCACCGCCTACATACCTCGCTCTGCT
AATCCTGTTACCAGTGGCTGCTGCCAGTGGCGATAAGTCGTGTCTTACCGGGTTGGACTCAAGACGATAG
TTACCGGATAAGGCGCAGCGGTCGGGCTGAACGGGGGGTTCGTGCACACAGCCCAGCTTGGAGCGAACGA
CCTACACCGAACTGAGATACCTACAGCGTGAGCATTGAGAAAGCGCCACGCTTCCCGAAGGGAGAAAGGC
GGACAGGTATCCGGTAAGCGGCAGGGTCGGAACAGGAGAGCGCACGAGGGAGCTTCCAGGGGGAAACGCC
TGGTATCTTTATAGTCCTGTCGGGTTTCGCCACCTCTGACTTGAGCGTCGATTTTTGTGATGCTCGTCAG
GGGGGCGGAGCCTATGGAAAAACGCCAGCAACGCGGCCTTTTTACGGTTCCTGGCCTTTTGCTGGCCTTT
TGCTCACATGTTCTTTCCTGCGTTATCCCCTGATTCTGTGGATAACCGTATTACCGCCTTTGAGTGAGCT
GATACCGCTCGCCGCAGCCGAACGACCGAGCGCAGCGAGTCAGTGAGCGAGGAAGCGGAAGAGCGCCCAA
TACGCAAACCGCCTCTCCCCGCGCGTTGGCCGATTCATTAATGCAGCTGGCACGACAGGTTTCCCGACTG
GAAAGCGGGCAGTGAGCGCAACGCAATTAATACGCGTACCGCTAGCCAGGAAGAGTTTGTAGAAACGCAA
AAAGGCCATCCGTCAGGATGGCCTTCTGCTTAGTTTGATGCCTGGCAGTTTATGGCGGGCGTCCTGCCCG
CCACCCTCCGGGCCGTTGCTTCACAACGTTCAAATCCGCTCCCGGCGGATTTGTCCTACTCAGGAGAGCG
TTCACCGACAAACAACAGATAAAACGAAAGGCCCAGTCTTCCGACTGAGCCTTTCGTTTTATTTGATGCC
TGGCAGTTCCCTACTCTCGCGTTAACGCTAGCATGG
