>Addgene plasmid #48495 | pFUSB4_CTTT | addgene partial sequence | sequence record 70966 | pCR8_F1 5'-ttgatgcctggcagttccct-3'
GTCACGACGTTGTAAAACGACGGCCAGTCTTAAGCGTCTCATGGCCTGACCCCGGACCAAGTGGTGGCTA
TCGCCAGCCACGATGGCGGCAAGCAAGCGCTCGAAACGGTGCAGCGGCTGTTGCCGGTGCTGTGCCAGGA
CCATGGCCTGACCCCGGACCAAGTGGTGGCTATCGCCAGCAACGGTGGCGGCAAGCAAGCGCTCGAAACG
GTGCAGCGGCTGTTGCCGGTGCTGTGCCAGGACCATGGCCTGACCCCGGACCAAGTGGTGGCTATCGCCA
GCAACGGTGGCGGCAAGCAAGCGCTCGAAACGGTGCAGCGGCTGTTGCCGGTGCTGTGCCAGGACCATGG
CCTGACCCCGGACCAAGTGGTGGCTATCGCCAGCAACGGTGGCGGCAAGCAAGCGCTCGAAACGGTGCAG
CGGCTGTTGCCGGTGCTGTGCCAGGACCATGGCCTGACCCCGGACCAAGTGGTGGCTATCGAGACGTCTA
GACCAGCCAGGACAGAAATGCCTCGACTTCGCTGCTACCCAAGGTTGCCGGGTGACGCACACCGTGGAAA
CGGATGAAGGCACGAACCCAGTGGACATAAGCCTGTTCGGTTCGTAAGCTGTAATGCAAGTAGCGTATGC
GCTCACGCAACTGGTCCAGAACCTTGACCGAACGCAGCGGTGGTAACGGCGCAGTGGCGGTTTTCATGGC
TTGTTATGACTGTTTTTTTGGGGTACAGTCTATGCCTCGGGCATCCAAGCAGCAAGCGCGTTACGCCGTG
GGTCGATGTTTGATGTTATGGAGCAGCAACGATGTTACGCAGCAGGGCAGTCGCCCTAAAACAAAGTTAA
ACATTATGAGGGAAGCGGTGATCGCCGAAGTATCGACTCAACTATCA
